>Addgene plasmid #126356 | pGWB14-LYX138 | addgene full sequence | sequence record 247488 | Addgene NGS Result
TCGGTCTTGCCTTGCTCGTCGGTGATGTACTTCACCAGCTCCGCGAAGTCGCTCTTCTTGATGGAGCGCA
TGGGGACGTGCTTGGCAATCACGCGCACCCCCCGGCCGTTTTAGCGGCTAAAAAAGTCATGGCTCTGCCC
TCGGGCGGACCACGCCCATCATGACCTTGCCAAGCTCGTCCTGCTTCTCTTCGATCTTCGCCAGCAGGGC
GAGGATCGTGGCATCACCGAACCGCGCCGTGCGCGGGTCGTCGGTGAGCCAGAGTTTCAGCAGGCCGCCC
AGGCGGCCCAGGTCGCCATTGATGCGGGCCAGCTCGCGGACGTGCTCATAGTCCACGACGCCCGTGATTT
TGTAGCCCTGGCCGACGGCCAGCAGGTAGGCCGACAGGCTCATGCCGGCCGCCGCCGCCTTTTCCTCAAT
CGCTCTTCGTTCGTCTGGAAGGCAGTACACCTTGATAGGTGGGCTGCCCTTCCTGGTTGGCTTGGTTTCA
TCAGCCATCCGCTTGCCCTCATCTGTTACGCCGGCGGTAGCCGGCCAGCCTCGCAGAGCAGGATTCCCGT
TGAGCACCGCCAGGTGCGAATAAGGGACAGTGAAGAAGGAACACCCGCTCGCGGGTGGGCCTACTTCACC
TATCCTGCCCGGCTGACGCCGTTGGATACACCAAGGAAAGTCTACACGAACCCTTTGGCAAAATCCTGTA
TATCGTGCGAAAAAGGATGGATATACCGAAAAAATCGCTATAATGACCCCGAAGCAGGGTTATGCAGCGG
AAAAGCGCCACGCTTCCCGAAGGGAGAAAGGCGGACAGGTATCCGGTAAGCGGCAGGGTCGGAACAGGAG
AGCGCACGAGGGAGCTTCCAGGGGGAAACGCCTGGTATCTTTATAGTCCTGTCGGGTTTCGCCACCTCTG
ACTTGAGCGTCGATTTTTGTGATGCTCGTCAGGGGGGCGGAGCCTATGGAAAAACGCCAGCAACGCGGCC
TTTTTACGGTTCCTGGCCTTTTGCTGGCCTTTTGCTCACATGTTCTTTCCTGCGTTATCCCCTGATTCTG
TGGATAACCGTATTACCGCCTTTGAGTGAGCTGATACCGCTCGCCGCAGCCGAACGACCGAGCGCAGCGA
GTCAGTGAGCGAGGAAGCGGAAGAGCGCCAGAAGGCCGCCAGAGAGGCCGAGCGCGGCCGTGAGGCTTGG
ACGCTAGGGCAGGGCATGAAAAAGCCCGTAGCGGGCTGCTACGGGCGTCTGACGCGGTGGAAAGGGGGAG
GGGATGTTGTCTACATGGCTCTGCTGTAGTGAGTGGGTTGCGCTCCGGCAGCGGTCCTGATCAATCGTCA
CCCTTTCTCGGTCCTTCAACGTTCCTGACAACGAGCCTCCTTTTCGCCAATCCATCGACAATCACCGCGA
GTCCCTGCTCGAACGCTGCGTCCGGACCGGCTTCGTCGAAGGCGTCTATCGCGGCCCGCAACAGCGGCGA
GAGCGGAGCCTGTTCAACGGTGCCGCCGCGCTCGCCGGCATCGCTGTCGCCGGCCTGCTCCTCAAGCACG
GCCCCAACAGTGAAGTAGCTGATTGTCATCAGCGCATTGACGGCGTCCCCGGCCGAAAAACCCGCCTCGC
AGAGGAAGCGAAGCTGCGCGTCGGCCGTTTCCATCTGCGGTGCGCCCGGTCGCGTGCCGGCATGGATGCG
CGCGCCATCGCGGTAGGCGAGCAGCGCCTGCCTGAAGCTGCGGGCATTCCCGATCAGAAATGAGCGCCAG
TCGTCGTCGGCTCTCGGCACCGAATGCGTATGATTCTCCGCCAGCATGGCTTCGGCCAGTGCGTCGAGCA
GCGCCCGCTTGTTCCTGAAGTGCCAGTAAAGCGCCGGCTGCTGAACCCCCAACCGTTCCGCCAGTTTGCG
TGTCGTCAGACCGTCTACGCCGACCTCGTTCAACAGGTCCAGGGCGGCACGGATCACTGTATTCGGCTGC
AACTTTGTCATGCTTGACACTTTATCACTGATAAACATAATATGTCCACCAACTTATCAGTGATAAAGAA
TCCGCGCGTTCAATCGGACCAGCGGAGGCTGGTCCGGAGGCCAGACGTGAAACCCAACATACCCCTGATC
GTAATTCTGAGCACTGTCGCGCTCGACGCTGTCGGCATCGGCCTGATTATGCCGGTGCTGCCGGGCCTCC
TGCGCGATCTGGTTCACTCGAACGACGTCACCGCCCACTATGGCATTCTGCTGGCGCTGTATGCGTTGGT
GCAATTTGCCTGCGCACCTGTGCTGGGCGCGCTGTCGGATCGTTTCGGGCGGCGGCCAATCTTGCTCGTC
TCGCTGGCCGGCGCCAGATCTGGGGAACCCTGTGGTTGGCATGCACATACAAATGGACGAACGGATAAAC
CTTTTCACGCCCTTTTAAATATCCGATTATTCTAATAAACGCTCTTTTCTCTTAGGTTTACCCGCCAATA
TATCCTGTCAAACACTGATAGTTTAAACGTTGCGATTAAGAATTCGAGCTCGGTACCCCCCTACTCCAAA
AATGTCAAAGATACAGTCTCAGAAGACCAAAGGGCTATTGAGACTTTTCAACAAAGGGTAATTTCGGGAA
ACCTCCTCGGATTCCATTGCCCAGCTATCTGTCACTTCATCGAAAGGACAGTAGAAAAGGAAGGTGGCTC
CTACAAATGCCATCATTGCGATAAAGGAAAGGCTATCATTCAAGATGCCTCTGCCGACAGTGGTCCCAAA
GATGGACCCCCACCCACGAGGAGCATCGTGGAAAAAGAAGACGTTCCAACCACGTCTTCAAAGCAAGTGG
ATTGATGTGACATCTCCACTGACGTAAGGGATGACGCACAATCCCACTATCCTTCGCAAGACCCTTCCTC
TATATAAGGAAGTTCATTTCATTTGGAGAGGACAGCCCAAGCTTCGACTCTAGAGGATCCCCTTAAATCG
ATATGGAACGAGCTATACAAGGAAACGACGCTAGGGAACAAGCTAACAGTGAACGTTGGGATGGAGGATC
AGGAGGTACCACTTCTCCCTTCAAACTTCCTGACGAAAGTCCGAGTTGGACTGAGTGGCGGCTACATAAC
GATGAGACGAATTCGAATCAAGATAATCCCCTTGGTTTCAAGGAAAGCTGGGGTTTCGGGAAAGTTGTAT
TTAAGAGATATCTCAGATACGACAGGACGGAAGCTTCACTGCACAGAGTCCTTGGATCTTGGACGGGAGA
TTCGGTTAACTATGCAGCATCTCGATTTTTCGGTTTCGACCAGATCGGATGTACCTATAGTATTCGGTTT
CGAGGAGTTAGTATCACCGTTTCTGGAGGGTCTCGAACTCTTCAGCATCTCTGTGAGATGGCAATTCGGT
CTAAGCAAGAACTGCTACAGCTTGCCCCAATCGAAGTGGAAAGTAATGTATCAAGAGGATGCCCTGAAGG
TACTCAAACCTTCGAAAAAGAAAGCGAGTAAGTCGAGGGCGAGCTCGAATTCGGTACGCTGAAATCACCA
GTCTCTCTCTACAAATCTATCTCTCTCTATTTTCTCCATAAATAATGTGTGAGTAGTTTCCCGATAAGGG
AAATTAGGGTTCTTATAGGGTTTCGCTCATGTGTTGAGCATATAAGAAACCCTTAGTATGTATTTGTATT
TGTAAAATACTTCTATCAATAAAATTTCTAATTCCTAAAACCAAAATCCAGTACTAAAATCCAGATCTCC
CTGCAGGTCCCCAGATTAGCCTTTTCAATTTCAGAAAGAATGCTAACCCACAGATGGTTAGAGAGGCTTA
CGCAGCAGGTCTCATCAAGACGATCTACCCGAGCAATAATCTCCAGGAAATCAAATACCTTCCCAAGAAG
GTTAAAGATGCAGTCAAAAGATTCAGGACTAACTGCATCAAGAACACAGAGAAAGATATATTTCTCAAGA
TCAGAAGTACTATTCCAGTATGGACGATTCAAGGCTTGCTTCACAAACCAAGGCAAGTAATAGAGATTGG
AGTCTCTAAAAAGGTAGTTCCCACTGAATCAAAGGCCATGGAGTCAAAGATTCAAATAGAGGACCTAACA
GAACTCGCCGTAAAGACTGGCGAACAGTTCATACAGAGTCTCTTACGACTCAATGACAAGAAGAAAATCT
TCGTCAACATGGTGGAGCACGACACACTTGTCTACTCCAAAAATATCAAAGATACAGTCTCAGAAGACCA
AAGGGCAATTGAGACTTTTCAACAAAGGGTAATATCCGGAAACCTCCTCGGATTCCATTGCCCAGCTATC
TGTCACTTTATTGTGAAGATAGTGGAAAAGGAAGGTGGCTCCTACAAATGCCATCATTGCGATAAAGGAA
AGGCCATCGTTGAAGATGCCTCTGCCGACAGTGGTCCCAAAGATGGACCCCCACCCACGAGGAGCATCGT
GGAAAAAGAAGACGTTCCAACCACGTCTTCAAAGCAAGTGGATTGATGTGATATCTCCACTGACGTAAGG
GATGACGCACAATCCCACTATCCTTCGCAAGACCCTTCCTCTATATAAGGAAGTTCATTTCATTTGGAGA
GAACACGGGGGACAAGTTTGTACAAAAAAGCAGGCTCCACCACTAGTATGGGTCTCAAATTGAAATGTCC
TTTGGTAAAAGGACCTGTACGTCAAGTCCGAAAAAATTCCCTTTTCTTTTCAATTGAAAAATACCTTCGA
TTTGCCCCTCTCTCACTCCCAATGATTGTGTTCTTCTGATTCTTCCCAATTTCACAAATTTACATCTCAA
GATTCTCTTATTTATTTTAATATCCTTCAGATTCTCCCAATTTCTGAATGTCCAGAAACTGATTTTTGTC
ATGAGGAAAAAACTCGACACTCGCTTCCCTGCGGCCCGGATCAAGAAGATTATGCAAGCTGATGAGGATG
TTGGTAAGATTGCAATGGCCGTGCCCGTTCTAGTGTCAAAAGCCTTGGAGTTATTCTTACAAGACCTTTG
TGATCGGACATATGACATAACTCTTAGAAGAGGAGCAAAGACTGTTAATTCACTGCATTTAAAGCATTGT
GTACAAAGCTACAACGTGTTTGACTTTCTTCGGGAAGTTGTCAGCAAGGTTCCTGATTATGGCCATTCTG
ATGCTGCGGGTGAAATGCCAAAAAGAAGGAAAGTTGCAATGGAAGAACATCATGACAGTGAGGATGAGTT
CAAAAGGAGTAGGACGGAGACGGGTCATGCTAGTGGTAGGGGAAGAGGTAGGGGTAGAGGAAGAGGTCGT
GGCCGCGGACGTGCTGATAGGGAGCTTTCACGGCCTGATATGCAACTTGAATCTTGCACCTCTGTTCAGC
AGAGTGGTCTGCAGAATCCAAACCCTGGAACTCACACAGACAACTGCACTGAACCGAAGGGATCACCTAA
ACTGGATTCCAGTGCTTGTGACAGGGAAAGTTCAGTTGTAACAACTCCTAATCTGAAAGTCAGCGTAGAT
GGAAGCGTTGATAAATCAGCTGCACCAGATATAGCAGCCTGCAATCCATCGCCAAGGCCTGCCAATGAGA
AAGTGGAGGAAGGCCCCCAATGGTCTCTCGAAATGGAGAGAATGGTTATCGGCCCTGCCCATATGTCACA
ACTGAATTCAAGTTTGGCGGAAGAGGAAGAAGATTATGATGAAGAGCCCGGGGACCCAGCTTTCTTGTAC
AAAGTGGTTGATAACAGCGGGTTAATTAACATCTTTTACCCATACGATGTTCCTGACTATGCGGGCTATC
CCTATGACGTCCCGGACTATGCAGGATCCTATCCATATGACGTTCCAGATTACGCTGCTCAGTGCAGCGC
TTAGAGCTCGAATTTCCCCGATCGTTCAAACATTTGGCAATAAAGTTTCTTAAGATTGAATCCTGTTGCC
GGTCTTGCGATGATTATCATATAATTTCTGTTGAATTACGTTAAGCATGTAATAATTAACATGTAATGCA
TGACGTTATTTATGAGATGGGTTTTTATGATTAGAGTCCCGCAATTATACATTTAATACGCGATAGAAAA
CAAAATATAGCGCGCAAACTAGGATAAATTATCGCGCGCGGTGTCATCTATGTTACTAGATCGGGAATTA
GCTTCATCAACGCAAGACATGCGCACGACCGTCTGACAGGAGAGGAATTTCCGACGAGCACAGAAAGGAC
TTGCTCTTGGACGTAGGCCTATTTCTCAGGCACATGTATCAAGTGTTCGGACGTGGGTTTTCGATGGTGT
ATCAGCCGCCGCCAACTGGGAGATGAGGAGGCTTTCTTGGGGGGCAGTCAGCAGTTCATTTCACAAGACA
GAGGAACTTGTAAGGAGATGCACTGATTTATCTTGGCGCAAACCAGCAGGACGAATTAGTGGGAATAGCC
CGCGAATATCTAAGTTATGCCTGTCGGCATGAGCAGAAACTTCCAATTCGAAACAGTTTGGAGAGGTTGT
TTTTGGGCATACCTTTTGTTAGTCAGCCTCTCGATTGCTCATCGTCATTACACAGTACCGAAGTTTGATC
GATCTAGTAACATAGATGACACCGCGCGCGATAATTTATCCTAGTTTGCGCGCTATATTTTGTTTTCTAT
CGCGTATTAAATGTATAATTGCGGGACTCTAATCATAAAAACCCATCTCATAAATAACGTCATGCATTAC
ATGTTAATTATTACATGCTTAACGTAATTCAACAGAAATTATATGATAATCATCGCAAGACCGGCAACAG
GATTCAATCTTAAGAAACTTTATTGCCAAATGTTTGAACGATCTGCTTCGACGCACTCCTTCTTTACTCC
ACCATCTCGTCCTTATTGAAAACGTGGGTAGCACCAAAACGAATCAAGTCGCTGGAACTGAAGTTACCAA
TCACGCTGGATGATTTGCCAGTTGGATTAATCTTGCCTTTCCCCGCATGAATAATATTGATGAATGCATG
CGTGAGGGGTATTTCGATTTTGGCAATAGCTGCAATTGCCGCGACATCCTCCAACGAGCATAATTCTTCA
GAAAAATAGCGATGTTCCATGTTGTCAGGGCATGCATGATGCACGTTATGAGGTGACGGTGCTAGGCAGT
ATTCCCTCAAAGTTTCATAGTCAGTATCATATTCATCATTGCATTCCTGCAAGAGAGAATTGAGACGCAA
TCCACACGCTGCGGCAACCTTCCGGCGTTCGTGGTCTATTTGCTCTTGGACGTTGCAAACGTAAGTGTTG
GATCCCGGTCGGCATCTACTCTATTCCTTTGCCCTCGGACGAGTGCTGGGGCGTCGGTTTCCACTATCGG
CGAGTACTTCTACACAGCCATCGGTCCAGACGGCCGCGCTTCTGCGGGCGATTTGTGTACGCCCGACAGT
CCCGGCTCCGGATCGGACGATTGCGTCGCATCGACCCTGCGCCCAAGCTGCATCATCGAAATTGCCGTCA
ACCAAGCTCTGATAGAGTTGGTCAAGACCAATGCGGAGCATATACGCCCGGAGCCGCGGCGATCCTGCAA
GCTCCGGATGCCTCCGCTCGAAGTAGCGCGTCTGCTGCTCCATACAAGCCAACCACGGCCTCCAGAAGAA
GATGTTGGCGACCTCGTATTGGGAATCCCCGAACATCGCCTCGCTCCAGTCAATGACCGCTGTTATGCGG
CCATTGTCCGTCAGGACATTGTTGGAGCCGAAATCCGCGTGCACGAGGTGCCGGACTTCGGGGCAGTCCT
CGGCCCAAAGCATCAGCTCATCGAGAGCCTGCGCGACGGACGCACTGACGGTGTCGTCCATCACAGTTTG
CCAGTGATACACATGGGGATCAGCAATCGCGCATATGAAATCACGCCATGTAGTGTATTGACCGATTCCT
TGCGGTCCGAATGGGCCGAACCCGCTCGTCTGGCTAAGATCGGCCGCAGCGATCGCATCCATGGCCTCCG
CGACCGGCTGCAGAACAGCGGGCAGTTCGGTTTCAGGCAGGTCTTGCAACGTGACACCCTGTGCACGGCG
GGAGATGCAATAGGTCAGGCTCTCGCTGAATTCCCCAATGTCAAGCACTTCCGGAATCGGGAGCGCGGCC
GATGCAAAGTGCCGATAAACATAACGATCTTTGTAGAAACCATCGGCGCAGCTATTTACCCGCAGGACAT
ATCCACGCCCTCCTACATCGAAGCTGAAAGCACGAGATTCTTCGCCCTCCGAGAGCTGCATCAGGTCGGA
GACGCTGTCGAACTTTTCGATCAGAAACTTCTCGACAGACGTCGCGGTGAGTTCAGGCTTTTTCATATCG
GGGTCGTCCTCTCCAAATGAAATGAACTTCCTTATATAGAGGAAGGGTCTTGCGAAGGATAGTGGGATTG
TGCGTCATCCCTTACGTCAGTGGAGATATCACATCAATCCACTTGCTTTGAAGACGTGGTTGGAACGTCT
TCTTTTTCCACGATGCTCCTCGTGGGTGGGGGTCCATCTTTGGGACCACTGTCGGCAGAGGCATCTTGAA
CGATAGCCTTTCCTTTATCGCAATGATGGCATTTGTAGGTGCCACCTTCCTTTTCTACTGTCCTTTTGAT
GAAGTGACAGATAGCTGGGCAATGGAATCCGAGGAGGTTTCCCGATATTACCCTTTGTTGAAAAGTCTCA
ATAGCCCTTTGGTCTTCTGAGACTGTATCTTTGATATTCTTGGAGTAGACGAGAGTGTCGTGCTCCACCA
TGTTGACGGATCTCTAGGACGCGTCGACGCGTCGACGCGTCGACGCGTCGACGCGTCCTAGAAGCTAATT
CACTGGCCGTCGTTTTACAACGTCGTGACTGGGAAAACCCTGGCGTTACCCAACTTAATCGCCTTGCAGC
ACATCCCCCTTTCGCCAGCTGGCGTAATAGCGAAGAGGCCCGCACCGATCGCCCTTCCCAACAGTTGCGC
AGCCTGAATG
[44 nt withheld, positions 8901-8944]
C
[141 nt withheld, positions 8946-9086]
CCTTTGACGTTGGAGTCCACGTTCTTT
[37 nt withheld, positions 9114-9150]
ACCCTATCTCGGGCTATTCTTTTGATTTATAAGGGATTTTGCCGATTTCGGAACCACCATCAAACAGGAT
TTTCGCCTGCTGGGGCAAACCAGCGTGGACCGCTTGCTGCAACTCTCTCAGGGCCAGGCGGTGAAGGGCA
ATCAGCTGTTGCCCGTCTCACTGGTGAAAAGAAAAACCACCCCAGTACATTAAAAACGTCCGCAATGTGT
TATTAAGTTGTCTAAGCGTCAATTTGTTTACACCACAATATATCCTGCCACCAGCCAGCCAACAGCTCCC
CGACCGGCAGCTCGGCACAAAATCACCACTCGATACAGGCAGCCCATCAGTCCGGGACGGCGTCAGCGGG
AGAGCCGTTGTAAGGCGGCAGACTTTGCTCATGTTACCGATGCTATTCGGAAGAACGGCAACTAAGCTGC
CGGGTTTGAAACACGGATGATCTCGCGGAGGGTAGCATGTTGATTGTAACGATGACAGAGCGTTGCTGCC
TGTGATCAAATATCATCTCCCTCGCAGAGATCCGAATTATCAGCCTTCTTATTCATTTCTCGCTTAACCG
TGACAGGCTGTCGATCTTGAGAACTATGCCGACATAATAGGAAATCGCTGGATAAAGCCGCTGAGGAAGC
TGAGTGGCGCTATTTCTTTAGAAGTGAACGTTGACGATATCAACTCCCCTATCCATTGCTCACCGAATGG
TACAGGTCGGGGACCCGAAGTTCCGACTGTCGGCCTGATGCATCCCCGGCTGATCGACCCCAGATCTGGG
GCTGAGAAAGCCCAGTAAGGAAACAACTGTAGGTTCGAGTCGCGAGATCCCCCGGAACCAAAGGAAGTAG
GTTAAACCCGCTCCGATCAGGCCGAGCCACGCCAGGCCGAGAACATTGGTTCCTGTAGGCATCGGGATTG
GCGGATCAAACACTAAAGCTACTGGAACGAGCAGAAGTCCTCCGGCCGCCAGTTGCCAGGCGGTAAAGGT
GAGCAGAGGCACGGGAGGTTGCCACTTGCGGGTCAGCACGGTTCCGAACGCCATGGAAACCGCCCCCGCC
AGGCCCGCTGCGACGCCGACAGGATCTAGCGCTGCGTTTGGTGTCAACACCAACAGCGCCACGCCCGCAG
TTCCGCAAATAGCCCCCAGGACCGCCATCAATCGTATCGGGCTACCTAGCAGAGCGGCAGAGATGAACAC
GACCATCAGCGGCTGCACAGCGCCTACCGTCGCCGCGACCCCGCCCGGCAGGCGGTAGACCGAAATAAAC
AACAAGCTCCAGAATAGCGAAATATTAAGTGCGCCGAGGATGAAGATGCGCATCCACCAGATTCCCGTTG
GAATCTGTCGGACGATCATCACGAGCAATAAACCCGCCGGCAACGCCCGCAGCAGCATACCGGCGACCCC
TCGGCCTCGCTGTTCGGGCTCCACGAAAACGCCGGACAGATGCGCCTTGTGAGCGTCCTTGGGGCCGTCC
TCCTGTTTGAAGACCGACAGCCCAATGATCTCGCCGTCGATGTAGGCGCCGAATGCCACGGCATCTCGCA
ACCGTTCAGCGAACGCCTCCATGGGCTTTTTCTCCTCGTGCTCGTAAACGGACCCGAACATCTCTGGAGC
TTTCTTCAGGGCCGACAATCGGATCTCGCGGAAATCCTGCACGTCGGCCGCTCCAAGCCGTCGAATCTGA
GCCTTAATCACAATTGTCAATTTTAATCCTCTGTTTATCGGCAGTTCGTAGAGCGCGCCGTGCGTCCCGA
GCGATACTGAGCGAAGCAAGTGCGTCGAGCAGTGCCCGCTTGTTCCTGAAATGCCAGTAAAGCGCTGGCT
GCTGAACCCCCAGCCGGAACTGACCCCACAAGGCCCTAGCGTTTGCAATGCACCAGGTCATCATTGACCC
AGGCGTGTTCCACCAGGCCGCTGCCTCGCAACTCTTCGCAGGCTTCGCCGACCTGCTCGCGCCACTTCTT
CACGCGGGTGGAATCCGATCCGCACATGAGGCGGAAGGTTTCCAGCTTGAGCGGGTACGGCTCCCGGTGC
GAGCTGAAATAGTCGAACATCCGTCGGGCCGTCGGCGACAGCTTGCGGTACTTCTCCCATATGAATTTCG
TGTAGTGGTCGCCAGCAAACAGCACGACGATTTCCTCGTCGATCAGGACCTGGCAACGGGACGTTTTCTT
GCCACGGTCCAGGACGCGGAAGCGGTGCAGCAGCGACACCGATTCCAGGTGCCCAACGCGGTCGGACGTG
AAGCCCATCGCCGTCGCCTGTAGGCGCGACAGGCATTCCTCGGCCTTCGTGTAATACCGGCCATTGATCG
ACCAGCCCAGGTCCTGGCAAAGCTCGTAGAACGTGAAGGTGATCGGCTCGCCGATAGGGGTGCGCTTCGC
GTACTCCAACACCTGCTGCCACACCAGTTCGTCATCGTCGGCCCGCAGCTCGACGCCGGTGTAGGTGATC
TTCACGTCCTTGTTGACGTGGAAAATGACCTTGTTTTGCAGCGCCTCGCGCGGGATTTTCTTGTTGCGCG
TGGTGAACAGGGCAGAGCGGGCCGTGTCGTTTGGCATCGCTCGCATCGTGTCCGGCCACGGCGCAATATC
GAACAAGGAAAGCTGCATTTCCTTGATCTGCTGCTTCGTGTGTTTCAGCAACGCGGCCTGCTTGGCCTCG
CTGACCTGTTTTGCCAGGTCCTCGCCGGCGGTTTTTCGCTTCTTGGTCGTCATAGTTCCTCGCGTGTCGA
TGGTCATCGACTTCGCCAAACCTGCCGCCTCCTGTTCGAGACGACGCGAACGCTCCACGGCGGCCGATGG
CGCGGGCAGGGCAGGGGGAGCCAGTTGCACGCTGTCGCGCTCGATCTTGGCCGTAGCTTGCTGGACCATC
GAGCCGACGGACTGGAAGGTTTCGCGGGGCGCACGCATGACGGTGCGGCTTGCGATGGTTTCGGCATCCT
CGGCGGAAAACCCCGCGTCGATCAGTTCTTGCCTGTATGCCTTCCGGTCAAACGTCCGATTCATTCACCC
TCCTTGCGGGATTGCCCCGACTCACGCCGGGGCAATGTGCCCTTATTCCTGATTTGACCCGCCTGGTGCC
TTGGTGTCCAGATAATCCACCTTATCGGCAATGAAGTCGGTCCCGTAGACCGTCTGGCCGTCCTTCTCGT
ACTTGGTATTCCGAATCTTGCCCTGCACGAATACCAGCGACCCCTTGCCCAAATACTTGCCGTGGGCCTC
GGCCTGAGAGCCAAAACACTTGATGCGGAAGAAGTCGGTGCGCTCCTGCTTGTCGCCGGCATCGTTGCGC
CACATCTAGGTACTAAAACAATTCATCCAGTAAAATATAATATTTTATTTTCTCCCAATCAGGCTTGATC
CCCAGTAAGTCAAAAAATAGCTCGACATACTGTTCTTCCCCGATATCCTCCCTGATCGACCGGACGCAGA
AGGCAATGTCATACCACTTGTCCGCCCTGCCGCTTCTCCCAAGATCAATAAAGCCACTTACTTTGCCATC
TTTCACAAAGATGTTGCTGTCTCCCAGGTCGCCGTGGGAAAAGACAAGTTCCTCTTCGGGCTTTTCCGTC
TTTAAAAAATCATACAGCTCGCGCGGATCTTTAAATGGAGTGTCTTCTTCCCAGTTTTCGCAATCCACAT
CGGCCAGATCGTTATTCAGTAAGTAATCCAATTCGGCTAAGCGGCTGTCTAAGCTATTCGTATAGGGACA
ATCCGATATGTCGATGGAGTGAAAGAGCCTGATGCACTCCGCATACAGCTCGATAATCTTTTCAGGGCTT
TGTTCATCTTCATACTCTTCCGAGCAAAGGACGCCATCGGCCTCACTCATGAGCAGATTGCTCCAGCCAT
CATGCCGTTCAAAGTGCAGGACCTTTGGAACAGGCAGCTTTCCTTCCAGCCATAGCATCATGTCCTTTTC
CCGTTCCACATCATAGGTGGTCCCTTTATACCGGCTGTCCGTCATTTTTAAATATAGGTTTTCATTTTCT
CCCACCAGCTTATATACCTTAGCAGGAGACATTCCTTCCGTATCTTTTACGCAGCGGTATTTTTCGATCA
GTTTTTTCAATTCCGGTGATATTCTCATTTTAGCCATTTATTATTTCCTTCCTCTTTTCTACAGTATTTA
AAGATACCCCAAGAAGCTAATTATAACAAGACGAACTCCAATTCACTGTTCCTTGCATTCTAAAACCTTA
AATACCAGAAAACAGCTTTTTCAAAGTTGTTTTCAAAGTTGGCGTATAACATAGTATCGACGGAGCCGAT
TTTGAAACCACAATTATGGGTGATGCTGCCAACTTACTGATTTAGTGTATGATGGTGTTTTTGAGGTGCT
CCAGTGGCTTCTGTTTCTATCAGCTGTCCCTCCTGTTCAGCTACTGACGGGGTGGTGCGTAACGGCAAAA
GCACCGCCGGACATCAGCGCTATCTCTGCTCTCACTGCCGTAAAACATGGCAACTGCAGTTCACTTACAC
CGCTTCTCAACCCGGTACGCACCAGAAAATCATTGATATGGCCATGAATGGCGTTGGATGCCGGGCAACA
GCCCGCATTATGGGCGTTGGCCTCAACACGATTTTACGTCACTTAAAAAACTCAGGCCGCAGTCGGTAAC
CTCGCGCATACAGCCGGGCAGTGACGTCATCGTCTGCGCGGAAATGGACGAACAGTGGGGCTATGTCGGG
GCTAAATCGCGCCAGCGCTGGCTGTTTTACGCGTATGACAGTCTCCGGAAGACGGTTGTTGCGCACGTAT
TCGGTGAACGCACTATGGCGACGCTGGGGCGTCTTATGAGCCTGCTGTCACCCTTTGACGTGGTGATATG
GATGACGGATGGCTGGCCGCTGTATGAATCCCGCCTGAAGGGAAAGCTGCACGTAATCAGCAAGCGATAT
ACGCAGCGAATTGAGCGGCATAACCTGAATCTGAGGCAGCACCTGGCACGGCTGGGACGGAAGTCGCTGT
CGTTCTCAAAATCGGTGGAGCTGCATGACAAAGTCATCGGGCATTATCTGAACATAAAACACTATCAATA
AGTTGGAGTCATTACCCAATTATGATAGAATTTACAAGCTATAAGGTTATTGTCCTGGGTTTCAAGCATT
AGTCCATGCAAGTTTTTATGCTTTGCCCATTCTATAGATATATTGATAAGCGCGCTGCCTATGCCTTGCC
CCCTGAAATCCTTACATACGGCGATATCTTCTATATAAAAGATATATTATCTTATCAGTATTGTCAATAT
ATTCAAGGCAATCTGCCTCCTCATCCTCTTCATCCTCTTCGTCTTGGTAGCTTTTTAAATATGGCGCTTC
ATAGAGTAATTCTGTAAAGGTCCAATTCTCGTTTTCATACCTCGGTATAATCTTACCTATCACCTCAAAT
GGTTCGCTGGGTTTATCGCACCCCCGAACACGAGCACGGCACCCGCGACCACTATGCCAAGAATGCCCAA
GGTAAAAATTGCCGGCCCCGCCATGAAGTCCGTGAATGCCCCGACGGCCGAAGTGAAGGGCAGGCCGCCA
CCCAGGCCGCCGCCCTCACTGCCCGGCACCTGGTCGCTGAATGTCGATGCCAGCACCTGCGGCACGTCAA
TGCTTCCGGGCGTCGCGCTCGGGCTGATCGCCCATCCCGTTACTGCCCCGATCCCGGCAATGGCAAGGAC
TGCCAGCGCTGCCATTTTTGGGGTGAGGCCGTTCGCGGCCGAGGGGCGCAGCCCCTGGGGGGATGGGAGG
CCCGCGTTAGCGGGCCGGGAGGGTTCGAGAAGGGGGGGCACCCCCCTTCGGCGTGCGCGGTCACGCGCAC
AGGGCGCAGCCCTGGTTAAAAACAAGGTTTATAAATATTGGTTTAAAAGCAGGTTAAAAGACAGGTTAGC
GGTGGCCGAAAAACGGGCGGAAACCCTTGCAAATGCTGGATTTTCTGCCTGTGGACAGCCCCTCAAATGT
CAATAGGTGCGCCCCTCATCTGTCAGCACTCTGCCCCTCAAGTGTCAAGGATCGCGCCCCTCATCTGTCA
GTAGTCGCGCCCCTCAAGTGTCAATACCGCAGGGCACTTATCCCCAGGCTTGTCCACATCATCTGTGGGA
AACTCGCGTAAAATCAGGCGTTTTCGCCGATTTGCGAGGCTGGCCAGCTCCACGTCGCCGGCCGAAATCG
AGCCTGCCCCTCATCTGTCAACGCCGCGCCGGGTGAGTCGGCCCCTCAAGTGTCAACGTCCGCCCCTCAT
CTGTCAGTGAGGGCCAAGTTTTCCGCGAGGTATCCACAACGCCGGCGGCCGCGGTGTCTCGCACACGGCT
TCGACGGCGTTTCTGGCGCGTTTGCAGGGCCATAGACGGCCGCCAGCCCAGCGGCGAGGGCAACCAGCCC
GGTGAGCGTCGGAAAGGCGC
Features (pLannotate 1.2.2; 35 found; start..end, strand, type, name):
      3..89      -  CDS            traI (fragment): TRAI6_ECOLX - Experimental evidence at protein level: Swiss-Prot protein existence level 1. The initiation process of transfer DNA synthesis requires the interaction of at least three plasmid-specific components (TraH, I, and J) at the transfer origin resulting in the assembly of a specialised nucleoprotein complex - the relaxosome. Site- and strand-specific cleavage at the transfer origin is dependent on TraI and TraJ. From Escherichia coli.
    127..498     -  CDS            traJ: oriT-recognizing protein; traJ
    531..640     -  oriT           oriT: incP origin of transfer
    772..962     +  rep_origin     ori (fragment): high-copy-number ColE1/pMB1/pBR322/pUC origin of replication
   1321..1971    -  CDS            TetR: tetracycline resistance regulatory protein; tetR
   2077..2326    +  CDS            TcR (fragment): tetracycline efflux protein; tetA; confers resistance to tetracycline
   2436..2460    -  misc_feature   RB T-DNA repeat: right border repeat from nopaline C58 T-DNA
   2490..2508    +  misc_feature   MCS (fragment): pUC18/19 multiple cloning site
   2559..2904    +  promoter       CaMV 35S promoter: strong constitutive promoter from cauliflower mosaic virus
   2856..2902    +  promoter       minimal CaMV 35S promoter: minimal 35S promoter from cauliflower mosaic virus
   2914..2932    -  misc_feature   MCS (fragment): pUC18/19 multiple cloning site
   2943..3458    +  CDS            P19_TBSVC: Experimental evidence at protein level: Swiss-Prot protein existence level 1. Acts as a suppressor of RNA-mediated gene silencing, also known as post-transcriptional gene silencing (PTGS), a mechanism of plant viral defense that limits the accumulation of viral RNAs. Binds to short interfering RNAs (siRNAs) with high affinity. Acts as a molecular caliper to specifically select siRNAs based on the length of the duplex region of the RNA (By similarity). From Tomato bushy stunt virus (strain Cherry) (TBSV).
   3531..3707    +  polyA_signal   CaMV poly(A) signal: cauliflower mosaic virus polyadenylation signal
   4210..4551    +  promoter       CaMV 35S promoter: strong constitutive promoter from cauliflower mosaic virus
   4562..4586    +  protein_bind   attB1: mutant version of attB; recombination site for the Gateway® BP reaction BP Clonase™
   4834..5097    +  CDS            DRAP1 (fragment): NC2A_HUMAN - Experimental evidence at protein level: Swiss-Prot protein existence level 1. The association of the DR1/DRAP1 heterodimer with TBP results in a functional repression of both activated and basal transcription of class II genes. This interaction precludes the formation of a transcription-competent complex by inhibiting the association of TFIIA and/or TFIIB with TBP. Can bind to DNA on its own. From Homo sapiens (Human).
   5654..5678    -  protein_bind   attB2: mutant version of attB; recombination site for the Gateway® BP reaction BP Clonase™
   5707..5796    +  CDS            3xHA: three tandem HA epitope tags
   5830..6082    +  terminator     NOS terminator: nopaline synthase terminator and poly(A) signal
   6511..6763    -  terminator     NOS terminator: nopaline synthase terminator and poly(A) signal
   6787..7215    -  CDS            nos (fragment): DHNO_AGRT7 - Protein inferred from homology: Swiss-Prot protein existence level 3. From Agrobacterium tumefaciens (strain T37).
   7231..8256    -  CDS            HygR: aminoglycoside phosphotransferase from E. coli; aph(4)-Ia; confers resistance to hygromycin
   8266..8610    -  promoter       CaMV 35S promoter: strong constitutive promoter from cauliflower mosaic virus
   8267..8313    -  promoter       minimal CaMV 35S promoter: minimal 35S promoter from cauliflower mosaic virus
   8748..8903    +  CDS            lacZα (fragment) (sequence partly withheld): LacZα fragment of β-galactosidase; lacZ fragment
   8901..9201    +  rep_origin     M13 ori (fragment) (sequence partly withheld): M13 bacteriophage origin of replication; arrow indicates direction of (+) strand synthesis
   9202..9332    +  CDS            lacI (fragment): lac repressor; lacI; The lac repressor binds to the lac operator to inhibit transcription in E. coli. This inhibition can be relieved by adding lactose or isopropyl-β-D-thiogalactopyranoside (IPTG).
   9386..9410    -  misc_feature   LB T-DNA repeat: left border repeat from nopaline C58 T-DNA
  10919..10982   -  CDS            TetR (fragment): tetracycline resistance regulatory protein; tetR
  11006..12154   -  CDS            trfA: trans-acting replication protein that binds to and activates oriV
  12453..13247   -  CDS            KanR: aminoglycoside phosphotransferase; aphA-3; confers resistance to kanamycin
  13439..14206   +  mobile_element IS1: prokaryotic transposable element IS1
  14215..14364   -  CDS            satA (fragment): STA_BACSU - Also known as yyaR. Experimental evidence at protein level: Swiss-Prot protein existence level 1. Involved in resistance to streptothricin, a broad-spectrum antibiotic produced by streptomycetes. Detoxifies streptothricin via acetylation of the beta amino group of the first beta-lysyl moiety of streptothricin. From Bacillus subtilis (strain 168).
  14560..14835   -  CDS            klaC (fragment): KLAC_ECOLX - Also known as telB. Protein predicted: Swiss-Prot protein existence level 4. Belongs to the kla operon, which is associated with cryptic tellurite resistance, and IncW plasmid fertility inhibition. From Escherichia coli.
  14899..15530   -  rep_origin     oriV: incP origin of replication
