[The description below was written by a language model from this plasmid's Addgene catalogue record and pLannotate feature annotations shown in this document.]
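Description:
pGWB14-LYX138 is a plant binary expression vector built on the pGWB14 backbone for Agrobacterium-mediated transient or stable expression of a Nicotiana benthamiana transcription factor, gene model Niben101Scf10560g00003.1. The backbone is a broad-host-range IncP-type replicon. The feature table shows oriV with its activator gene trfA, and oriT with traJ, which permits mobilisation. This allows low-copy maintenance in both E. coli and Agrobacterium. Bacterial selection is by kanamycin (aphA-3 KanR). Several backbone remnants are also annotated, including fragments of tetR/tetA, an IS1 element, and partial ColE1, M13 and lacZα sequences.

Between the nopaline-type right and left T-DNA borders, the annotation shows three cassettes. The main one places the transcription factor coding sequence downstream of a CaMV 35S promoter, flanked by attB1 and attB2 Gateway-type sites (the record lists Gibson cloning as the method). It is fused in frame at the C terminus to a 3xHA epitope and ends at a NOS terminator. Part of the insert was matched by the annotation tool to human DRAP1 (NC2 alpha), which suggests a related histone-fold-type domain, although the record does not name the protein family. A second, oppositely oriented cassette drives the hygromycin phosphotransferase gene from a 35S promoter with a NOS terminator, for selection of transformed plant cells. The sequence also contains a 35S-driven tomato bushy stunt virus P19 silencing suppressor with a CaMV poly(A) signal near the right border. The catalogue entry does not mention this element, which would be expected to boost transient expression in leaf infiltration. The HA tag allows immunodetection or immunoprecipitation of the expressed factor.
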