Addgene plasmid #126356: pGWB14-LYX138
Purpose: With a Nicotiana benthamiana transcription factor in PGWB14 backbone, for Agrobacterium mediated transient or stable expression corresponding transcription factor fused with a C-terminal HA tag.
Depositing lab: Silin Zhong. Depositing organization: Chinese University of Hong Kong.
Backbone
  Vector backbone: pGWB14
  Vector type: Plant Expression
  Selectable markers: Hygromycin
Growth in bacteria
  Bacterial resistance: Kanamycin, 50 μg/mL
  Growth temperature: 37°C
  Growth strain: DH5alpha
  Copy number: Low Copy
Gene/Insert
  Gene/Insert name: Niben101Scf10560g00003.1
  Species: Nicotiana benthamiana
  Promoter: CaMV 35S
  Tag / fusion protein: HA (C terminal on insert)
  Cloning method: Gibson Cloning
Terms and licenses: Academic/Nonprofit Terms; Industry Terms: Not Available to Industry
How to cite: pGWB14-LYX138 was a gift from Silin Zhong (Addgene plasmid # 126356 ; http://n2t.net/addgene:126356 ; RRID:Addgene_126356)
