>Addgene plasmid #126356 | pGWB14-LYX138 | depositor partial sequence | sequence record 241630 | Niben101Scf10560g00003.1
ATGCAAGCTGATGAGGATGTTGGTAAGATTGCAATGGCCGTGCCCGTTCTAGTGTCAAAAGCCTTGGAGT
TATTCTTACAAGACCTTTGTGATCGGACATATGACATAACTCTTAGAAGAGGAGCAAAGACTGTTAATTC
ACTGCATTTAAAGCATTGTGTACAAAGCTACAACGTGTTTGACTTTCTTCGGGAAGTTGTCAGCAAGGTT
CCTGATTATGGCCATTCTGATGCTGCGGGTGAAATGCCAAAAAGAAGGAAAGTTGCAATGGAAGAACATC
ATGACAGTGAGGATGAGTTCAAAAGGAGTAGGACGGAGACGGGTCATGCTAGTGGTAGGGGAAGAGGTAG
GGGTAGAGGAAGAGGTCGTGGCCGCGGACGTGCTGATAGGGAGCTTTCACGGCCTGATATGCAACTTGAA
TCTTGCACCTCTGTTCAGCAGAGTGGTCTGCAGAATCCAAACCCTGGAACTCACACAGACAACTGCACTG
AACCGAAGGGATCACCTAAACTGGATTCCAGTGCTTGTGACAGGGAAAGTTCAGTTGTAACAACTCCTAA
TCTGAAAGTCAGCGTAGATGGAAGCGTTGATAAATCAGCTGCACCAGATATAGCAGCCTGCAATCCATCG
CCAAGGCCTGCCAATGAGAAAGTGGAGGAAGGCCCCCAATGGTCTCTCGAAATGGAGAGAATGGTTATCG
GCCCTGCCCATATGTCACAACTGAATTCAAGTTTGGCGGAAGAGGAAGAAGATTATGATGAAGAG
